>Addgene plasmid #213906 | pDonor_Tn[himar1C9] | addgene full sequence | sequence record 420119 | Addgene NGS Result
CTCTAGAGTAGTAGTCCATGGGTATGGACAGCGGTGGAGGGGAATTCCCATGTCAGCCGTTAAGTGTTCC
TGTGTCACTCAAAATTGCTTTGAGAGGCTCTAAGGGCTTCTCAGTGCGTTACATCCCTGGCTTGTTGTCC
ACAACCGTTAAACCTTAAAAGCTTTAAAAGCCTTATATATTCTTTTTTTTCTTATAAAACTTAAAACCTT
AGAGGCTATTTAAGTTGCTGATTTATATTAATTTTATTGTTCAAACATGAGAGCTTAGTACGTGAAACAT
GAGAGCTTAGTACGTTAGCCATGAGAGCTTAGTACGTTAGCCATGAGGGTTTAGTTCGTTAAACATGAGA
GCTTAGTACGTTAAACATGAGAGCTTAGTACGTGAAACATGAGAGCTTAGTACGTACTATCAACAGGTTG
AACTGCTGATCTTCAGATCCTCTACGCCGGACGCATCGTGGCCGGATCAATTCCGTGATAGGTGGGCTGC
CCTTCCTGGTTGGCTTGGTTTCATCAGCCATCCGCTTGCCCTCATCTGTTACGCCGGCGGTAGCCGGCCA
GCCTCGCAGAGCAGGATTCCCGTTGAGCACCGCCAGGTGCGAATAAGGGACAGTGAAGAAGGAACACCCG
CTCGCGGGTGGGCCTACTTCACCTATCCTGCCCGGCTGACGCCGTTGGATACACCAAGGAAAGTCTACAC
GAACCCTTTGGCAAAATCCTGTATATCGTGCGAAAAAGGATGGATATACCGAAAAAATCGCTATAATGAC
CCCGAAGCAGGGTTATGCAGCGTGCCACCTGACGTCTAAGAAACCATTATTATCATGACATTAACCTATA
AAAATAGGCGTATCACGAGGCCCTTTCGTCACGCGTCCTCGGTACCTAACAGGTTGGATGATAAGTCCCC
GGTCTTCGTATGCCGTCTTCTGCTTGGCGCGCCCTCGAGCAATTGCCGACCGAATTTTTATGTCGTAAAG
AGGGGCTTTGCAGGGGGTGGACTCAGAAAGATGAGAATAGATGACTATTGTAGTTGAAACACATAGAAAG
TTGCTGATATACAGACCGATACGCATATCGGTTGATCGGGCACGTAAGAGGTTCCAACTTTCACCATAAT
GAAATAAGATCACTACCGGGCGTATTTTTTGAGTTATCGAGATTTTCAGGAGCTAAGGAAGCTAAAATGG
AGAAAAAAATCACTGGATATACCACCGTTGATATATCCCAATGGCATCGTAAAGAACATTTTGAGGCATT
TCAGTCAGTTGCTCAATGTACCTATAACCAGACCGTTCAGCTGGATATTACGGCCTTTTTAAAGACCGTA
AAGAAAAATAAGCACAAGTTTTATCCGGCCTTTATTCACATTCTTGCCCGCCTGATGAATGCTCATCCGG
AATTTCGTATGGCAATGAAAGACGGTGAGCTGGTGATATGGGATAGTGTTCACCCTTGTTACACCGTTTT
CCATGAGCAAACTGAAACGTTTTCATCGCTCTGGAGTGAATACCACGACGATTTCCGGCAGTTTCTACAC
ATATATTCGCAAGATGTGGCGTGTTACGGTGAAAACCTGGCCTATTTCCCTAAAGGGTTTATTGAGAATA
TGTTTTTCGTTTCAGCCAATCCCTGGGTGAGTTTCACCAGTTTTGATTTAAACGTGGCCAATATGGACAA
CTTCTTCGCCCCCGTTTTCACCATGGGCAAATATTATACGCAAGGCGACAAGGTGCTGATGCCGCTGGCG
ATTCAGGTTCATCATGCCGTTTGTGATGGCTTCCATGTCGGCAGAATGCTTAATGAATTACAACAGTACT
GCGATGAGTGGCAGGGCGGGGCGTAATTTGATATCGAGCTCGCTTGGACTCCTGTTGATAGATCCAGTAA
TGACCTCAGAACTCCATCTGGATTTGTTCAGAACGCTCGGTTGCCGCCGGGCGTTTTTTATTGGTTTAAG
ACCCACTTTCACATTTAAGTTGTTTTTCTAATCCGCATATGATCAATTCAAGGCCGAATAAGAAGGCTGG
CTCTGCACCTTGGTGATCAAATAATTCGATAGCTTGTCGTAATAATGGCGGCATACTATCAGTAGTAGGT
GTTTCCCTTTCTTCTTTAGCGACTTGATGCTCTTGATCTTCCAATACGCAACCTAAAGTAAAATGCCCCA
CAGCGCTGAGTGCATATAATGCATTCTCTAGTGAAAAACCTTGTTGGCATAAAAAGGCTAATTGATTTTC
GAGAGTTTCATACTGTTTTTCTGTAGGCCGTGTACCTAAATGTACTTTTGCTCCATCGCGATGACTTAGT
AAAGCACATCTAAAACTTTTAGCGTTATTACGTAAAAAATCTTGCCAGCTTTCCCCTTCTAAAGGGCAAA
AGTGAGTATGGTGCCTATCTAACATCTCAATGGCTAAGGCGTCGAGCAAAGCCCGCTTATTTTTTACATG
CCAATACAATGTAGGCTGCTCTACACCTAGCTTCTGGGCGAGTTTACGGGTTGTTAAACCTTCGATTCCG
ACCTCATTAAGCAGCTCTAATGCGCTGTTAATCACTTTACTTTTATCTAATCTAGACATCATTAATTCCT
AATTTTTGTTGACACTCTATCGTTGATAGAGTTATTTTACCACTCCCTATCAGTGATAGAGAAAAGAATT
CAAAAGATCTAAAGAGGAGAAAGGATCTATGGAAAAAAAGGAATTTCGTGTTTTGATAAAATACTGTTTT
CTGAAGGGAAAAAATACAGTGGAAGCAAAAACTTGGCTTGATAATGAGTTTCCGGACTCTGCCCCGGGGA
AATCAACAATAATTGATTGGTATGCAAAATTCAAGCGTGGTGAAATGAGCACGGAGGACGGTGAACGCAG
TGGACGCCCGAAAGAGGTGGTTACCGACGAAAACATCAAAAAAATCCACAAAATGATTTTGAATGACCGT
AAAATGAAGTTGATCGAGATAGCAGAGGCCTTAAAGATATCAAAGGAACGTGTTGGTCATATCATTCATC
AATATTTGGATATGCGGAAGCTCTGTGCGAAATGGGTGCCGCGCGAGCTCACATTTGACCAAAAACAACG
ACGTGTTGATGATTCTAAGCGGTGTTTGCAGCTGTTAACTCGTAATACACCCGAGTTTTTCCGTCGATAT
GTGACAATGGATGAAACATGGCTCCATCACTACACTCCTGAGTCCAATCGACAGTCGGCTGAGTGGACAG
CGACCGGTGAACCGTCTCCGAAGCGTGGAAAGACTCAAAAGTCCGCTGGCAAAGTAATGGCCTCTGTTTT
TTGGGATGCGCATGGAATAATTTTTATCGATTATCTTGAGAAGGGAAAAACCATCAACAGTGACTATTAT
ATGGCGTTATTGGAGCGTTTGAAGGTCGAAATCGCGGCAAAACGGCCCCACATGAAGAAGAAAAAAGTGT
TGTTCCACCAAGACAACGCACCGTGCCACAAGTCATTGAGAACGATGGCAAAAATTCATGAATTGGGCTT
CGAATTGCTTCCCCACCCGCCGTATTCTCCAGATCTGGCCCCCAGCGACTTTTTCTTGTTCTCAGACCTC
AAAAGGATGCTCGCAGGGAAAAAATTTGGCTGCAATGAAGAGGTGATCGCCGAAACTGAGGCCTATTTTG
AGGCAAAACCGAAGGAGTACTACCAAAATGGTATCAAAAAATTGGAAGGTCGTTATAATCGTTGTATCGC
TCTTGAAGGGAACTATGTTGAATAACGAGAGTAGGGAACTGCCAGGCATCAAATAAAACGAAAGGCTCAG
TCGAAAGACTGGGCCTTTCGTTTTATCTGTTGTTTGTCGGTGAACGCTCTCCTGAGTAGGACAAATCCGC
CGGGAGCGGATTTGAACGTTGCGAAGCAACGGCCCGGAGGGTGGCGGGCAGGACGCCCGCCATAAACTGC
CAGGCATCAAATTAAGCAGAAGGCCATCCTGACGGATGGCCTTTTTGCGTTTCTACCTGCAGGGCGCGCC
AAGCAGAAGACGGCATACGAAGACCGGGGACTTATCATCCAACCTGTTAGGATCC
Features (pLannotate 1.2.2; 10 found; start..end, strand, type, name):
     51..439     -  rep_origin     R6K γ ori: γ replication origin from E. coli plasmid R6K; requires the R6K initiator protein pi for replication
    476..521     -  CDS            traJ (fragment): oriT-recognizing protein; traJ
    554..663     -  oriT           oriT: incP origin of transfer
   1089..1186    +  promoter       cat promoter: promoter of the E. coli cat gene encoding chloramphenicol acetyltransferase
   1187..1843    +  CDS            cat: CAT_ECOLX - Experimental evidence at protein level: Swiss-Prot protein existence level 1. This enzyme is an effector of chloramphenicol resistance in bacteria. From Escherichia coli. This protein is used as a marker in many commonly used cloning vectors, such as pACYC184.
   1917..1951    +  terminator     lambda t0 terminator: minimal transcription terminator from phage lambda (Scholtissek and Grosse, 1987)
   1956..2579    -  CDS            TetR: tetracycline repressor TetR; tetR from transposon Tn10; TetR binds to the tetracycline operator tetO to inhibit transcription. This inhibition can be relieved by adding tetracycline or doxycycline.
   2598..2653    +  promoter       tetR/tetA promoters: tetR; overlapping promoters for bacterial tetR and tetA
   3760..3846    +  terminator     rrnB T1 terminator: Escherichia coli rrnB; transcription terminator T1 from the E. coli rrnB gene
   3938..3965    +  terminator     rrnB T2 terminator: transcription terminator T2 from the E. coli rrnB gene
