[The description below was written by a language model from this plasmid's Addgene catalogue record and pLannotate feature annotations shown in this document.]
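Description:
pDonor_Tn[himar1C9] is a small (about 4 kb) synthetic bacterial donor plasmid built on the pDonor_Tn backbone that carries a mariner transposon together with an anhydrotetracycline (ATc)-inducible himar1C9 transposase. It replicates from the R6K γ origin, which functions only when the R6K initiator protein pi is supplied in trans. The plasmid is therefore maintained in pir-expressing E. coli such as the Pir1 strain listed in the record, and it behaves as a non-replicating "suicide" vector in hosts that lack pir. An incP origin of transfer (oriT), with an adjacent traJ fragment, allows the plasmid to be mobilised by conjugation from a donor that provides the transfer functions. Selection is by chloramphenicol, through a cat gene driven by its own promoter and followed by the lambda t0 terminator. The copy number is not recorded.

The regulatory module consists of a Tn10 TetR gene on the reverse strand next to the divergent tetR/tetA promoter region. In this arrangement TetR represses the forward-facing promoter until ATc relieves it. Between this promoter and the downstream rrnB T1 and T2 terminators lies an unannotated stretch of roughly 1.1 kb, which is the likely location of the himar1C9 transposase coding sequence, although the feature table does not label it. The mariner inverted repeats are also not annotated, so the transposon boundaries cannot be read from the table. The insert description does state that the transposon includes the chloramphenicol marker and the inducible transposase. That is consistent with the self-propagating transposon system of the associated publication, in which an element encoding its own transposase can be induced to keep moving for dynamic rewiring of bacterial genomic networks.
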