Addgene plasmid #213906: pDonor_Tn[himar1C9]
Purpose: Mariner transposon with ATc-inducible himar1C9 transposase
Depositing lab: James Collins. Depositing organization: Massachusetts Institute of Technology. Publication: A self-propagating, barcoded transposon system for the dynamic rewiring of genomic networks. English MA, Alcantar MA, Collins JJ. Mol Syst Biol. 2023 Jun 12;19(6):e11398. doi: 10.15252/msb.202211398. Epub 2023 Mar 27. PubMed 36970845.
Backbone
  Vector backbone: pDonor_Tn
  Vector type: Bacterial Expression
Growth in bacteria
  Bacterial resistance: Chloramphenicol, 25 μg/mL
  Growth temperature: 37°C
  Growth strain: Pir1
  Copy number: Unknown
Gene/Insert
  Gene/Insert name: mariner transposon with cam resistance and ATc-inducible himar1C9 transposase
  Species: Synthetic
  Cloning method: Gibson Cloning
Terms and licenses: Academic/Nonprofit Terms; Industry Terms: Not Available to Industry
Depositor comments: This plasmid contains a mariner transposon and ATc-inducible himar1C9 transposase with a chloramphenicol resistance gene.
How to cite: pDonor_Tn[himar1C9] was a gift from James Collins (Addgene plasmid # 213906 ; http://n2t.net/addgene:213906 ; RRID:Addgene_213906)
